Addgene plasmid #210515: pCMV-NLS-FRB-VP16
Purpose: expresses NLS-FRB-VP16 component in mammalian cells
Depositing lab: Dongmin Lee. Depositing organization: Korea University Medical Center. Publication: A single-component, light-assisted uncaging switch for endoproteolytic release. Cui M, Lee S, Ban SH, Ryu JR, Shen M, Yang SH, Kim JY, Choi SK, Han J, Kim Y, Han K, Lee D, Sun W, Kwon HB, Lee D. Nat Chem Biol. 2024 Mar;20(3):353-364. doi: 10.1038/s41589-023-01480-6. Epub 2023 Nov 16. PubMed 37973890.
Backbone
  Vector backbone: pSyc181 P2A
  Total vector size (bp): 4768
  Vector type: Mammalian Expression
Growth in bacteria
  Bacterial resistance: Ampicillin, 100 μg/mL
  Growth temperature: 37°C
  Growth strain: DH5alpha
  Copy number: High Copy
Gene/Insert
  Gene/Insert name: NLS-FRB-VP16
  Insert size (bp): 717
  Promoter: CMV
  Cloning method: Restriction Enzyme; 5′ cloning site HindIII (not destroyed); 3′ cloning site NheI (not destroyed)
  Sequencing primers: 5′ AAA TGG GCG GTA GGC GTG; 3′ GAA ACA GCT ATG ACC
Terms and licenses: Academic/Nonprofit Terms; Industry Terms: Not Available to Industry
Depositor comments: Please visit https://doi.org/10.21203/rs.3.rs-1628455/v1 for preprint.
How to cite: pCMV-NLS-FRB-VP16 was a gift from Dongmin Lee (Addgene plasmid # 210515 ; http://n2t.net/addgene:210515 ; RRID:Addgene_210515)
