[The description below was written by a language model from this plasmid's Addgene catalogue record and pLannotate feature annotations shown in this document.]
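Description:
pCMV-NLS-FRB-VP16 is a roughly 4.8 kb mammalian expression plasmid built on the pSyc181 P2A backbone. It is propagated in E. coli as a high-copy plasmid through a ColE1/pUC-type origin and selected with ampicillin via the β-lactamase gene. An f1 origin and remnants of a lac cloning region (lac promoter and operator, CAP site, and lacI and lacZα fragments) are also present as backbone carry-over. No mammalian selection marker is annotated, which suggests transient transfection as the likely use.

The 717 bp insert, cloned between HindIII and NheI, encodes a fusion of a nuclear localization signal, the FKBP-rapamycin binding (FRB) domain and the herpes simplex virus VP16 transcriptional activation domain. The catalogue lists the promoter as CMV, and the feature annotation identifies it more specifically as the simian cytomegalovirus IE94 enhancer/promoter. An SV40 polyadenylation signal lies just downstream of the coding region, although it is annotated on the opposite strand. The FRB segment is annotated as the T2098L variant, which can bind rapamycin analogues such as AP21967. The NLS itself is not separately annotated, though there is unannotated sequence upstream of FRB where it could lie. SP6, T7 and T3 phage promoters flank the cassette and can serve for in vitro transcription or as sequencing sites.

The record describes the construct only as expressing the NLS-FRB-VP16 "component" in mammalian cells. FRB–activation domain fusions are normally one half of a chemically induced dimerization system. In such systems, rapamycin or a rapalog bridges FRB to an FKBP-fused partner, recruiting VP16 to drive reporter transcription. The partner construct and reporter are not stated here. The associated publication concerns a light-assisted uncaging switch for endoproteolytic release.
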