Features (pLannotate 1.2.2; 16 found; start..end, strand, type, name):
      1..978     +  promoter       CMV IE94 promoter: enhancer/promoter region of simian cytomegalovirus major immediate early transcription unit IE94
   1014..1032    +  promoter       SP6 promoter: promoter for bacteriophage SP6 RNA polymerase
   1096..1374    +  CDS            FRB*: T2098L mutant of FKBP-rapamycin binding domain of human FRAP binds synthetic ligands such as AP21967
   1531..1764    +  CDS            VP16 AD: transcriptional activation domain of herpes simplex virus protein VP16 (Triezenberg et al., 1988; Cousens et al., 1989); UL48
   1777..1795    -  promoter       T7 promoter: promoter for bacteriophage T7 RNA polymerase
   1800..1934    -  polyA_signal   SV40 poly(A) signal: SV40 polyadenylation signal
   2047..2065    -  promoter       T3 promoter: promoter for bacteriophage T3 RNA polymerase
   2110..2126    -  protein_bind   lac operator: The lac repressor binds to the lac operator to inhibit transcription in E. coli. This inhibition can be relieved by adding lactose or isopropyl-β-D-thiogalactopyranoside (IPTG). lac repressor encoded by lacI
   2134..2164    -  promoter       lac promoter: promoter for the E. coli lac operon
   2179..2200    -  protein_bind   CAP binding site: CAP binding activates transcription in the presence of cAMP. E. coli catabolite activator protein
   2213..2305    -  CDS            lacI (fragment): lac repressor; lacI; The lac repressor binds to the lac operator to inhibit transcription in E. coli. This inhibition can be relieved by adding lactose or isopropyl-β-D-thiogalactopyranoside (IPTG).
   2487..3075    -  rep_origin     ori: high-copy-number ColE1/pMB1/pBR322/pUC origin of replication
   3246..4106    -  CDS            AmpR: β-lactamase; bla; confers resistance to ampicillin, carbenicillin, and related antibiotics
   4107..4211    -  promoter       AmpR promoter: bla
   4237..4692    -  rep_origin     f1 ori (sequence partly withheld): f1 bacteriophage origin of replication; arrow indicates direction of (+) strand synthesis
   4697..4763    -  CDS            lacZα (fragment): LacZα fragment of β-galactosidase; lacZ fragment
>Addgene plasmid #210515 | pCMV-NLS-FRB-VP16 | addgene full sequence | sequence record 415569 | Addgene NGS Result
GCCAATTCAATATGGCGTATATGGACTCATGCCAATTCAATATGGTGGATCTGGACCTGTGCCAATTCAA
TATGGCGTATATGGACTCGTGCCAATTCAATATGGTGGATCTGGACCCCAGCCAATTCAATATGGCGGAC
TTGGCACCATGCCAATTCAATATGGCGGACCTGGCACTGTGCCAACTGGGGAGGGGTCTACTTGGCACGG
TGCCAAGTTTGAGGAGGGGTCTTGGCCCTGTGCCAAGTCCGCCATATTGAATTGGCATGGTGCCAATAAT
GGCGGCCATATTGGCTATATGCCAGGATCAATATATAGGCAATATCCAATATGGCCCTATGCCAATATGG
CTATTGGCCAGGTTCAATACTATGTATTGGCCCTATGCCATATAGTATTCCATATATGGGTTTTCCTATT
GACGTAGATAGCCCCTCCCAATGGGCGGTCCCATATACCATATATGGGGCTTCCTAATACCGCCCATAGC
CACTCCCCCATTGACGTCAATGGTCTCTATATATGGTCTTTCCTATTGACGTCATATGGGCGGTCCTATT
GACGTATATGGCGCCTCCCCCATTGACGTCAATTACGGTAAATGGCCCGCCTGGCTCAATGCCCATTGAC
GTCAATAGGACCACCCACCATTGACGTCAATGGGATGGCTCATTGCCCATTCATATCCGTTCTCACGCCC
CCTATTGACGTCAATGACGGTAAATGGCCCACTTGGCAGTACATCAATATCTATTAATAGTAACTTGGCA
AGTACATTACTATTGGAAGTACGCCAGGGTACATTGGCAGTACTCCCATTGACGTCAATGGCGGTAAATG
GCCCGCGATGGCTGCCAAGTACATCCCCATTGACGTCAATGGGGAGGGGCAATGACGCAAATGGGCGTTC
CATTGACGTAAATGGGCGGTAGGCGTGCCTAATGGGAGGTCTATATAAGCAATGCTCGTTTAGGGAACCG
CCATTCTGCCTGGGGACGTCGGAGCAAGCTTTCATTTAGGTGACACTATAGAATACAAGCTACTTGTTCT
ATGCCTAAAAAGAAGCGTAAAGTCGGAGGATCCATGGCTTCTCGAATCCTCTGGCATGAGATGTGGCATG
AAGGCCTGGAAGAGGCATCTCGTTTGTACTTTGGGGAAAGGAACGTGAAAGGCATGTTTGAGGTGCTGGA
GCCCTTGCATGCTATGATGGAACGGGGCCCCCAGACTCTGAAGGAAACATCCTTTAATCAGGCCTATGGT
CGAGATTTAATGGAGGCCCAAGAGTGGTGCAGGAAGTACATGAAATCAGGGAATGTCAAGGACCTCCTCC
AAGCCTGGGACCTCTATTATCATGTGTTCCGACGAATCTCAAAGACTAGTGCGTACAGCCGCGCGCGTAC
GAAAAACAATTACGGGTCTACCATCGAGGGCCTGCTCGATCTCCCGGACGACGACGCCCCCGAAGAGGCG
GGGCTGGCGGCTCCGCGCCTGTCCTTTCTCCCCGCGGGACACACGCGCAGACTATCGACGGCCCCCCCGA
CCGATGTCAGCCTGGGGGACGAGCTCCACTTAGACGGCGAGGACGTGGCGATGGCGCATGCCGACGCGCT
AGACGATTTCGATCTGGACATGTTGGGGGACGGGGATTCCCCGGGTCCGGGATTTACCCCCCACGACTCC
GCCCCCTACGGCGCTCTGGATATGGCCGACTTCGAGTTTGAGCAGATGTTTACCGATGCCCTTGGAATTG
ACGAGTACGGTGGGTAGGCTAGCCTCCCTATAGTGAGTCGTATTACGTAGATCCAGACATGATAAGATAC
ATTGATGAGTTTGGACAAACCACAACTAGAATGCAGTGAAAAAAATGCTTTATTTGTGAAATTTGTGATG
CTATTGCTTTATTTGTAACCATTATAAGCTGCAATAAACAAGTTAACAACAACAATTGCATTCATTTTAT
GTTTCAGGTTCAGGGGGAGGTGTGGGAGGTTTTTTAATTCGCGTCCGCGGCGCCAATGCATTGGGCCCGG
TACCCAGCTTTTGTTCCCTTTAGTGAGGGTTAATTGCGCGCTTGGCGTAATCATGGTCATAGCTGTTTCC
TGTGTGAAATTGTTATCCGCTCACAATTCCACACAACATACGAGCCGGGAGCATAAAGTGTAAAGCCTGG
GGTGCCTAATGAGTGAGCTAACTCACATTAATTGCGTTGCGCTCACTGCCCGCTTTCCAGTCGGGAAACC
TGTCGTGCCAGCTGCATTAATGAATCGGCCAACGCGCGGGGAGAGGCGGTTTGCGTATTGGGCGCTCTTC
CGCTTCCTCGCTCACTGACTCGCTGCGCTCGGTCATTCGGCTGCGGGAGCGGTATCAGCTCACTCAAAGG
CGGTAATACGGTTATCCACAGAATCAGGGGATAACGCAGGAAAGAACATGTGAGCAAAAGGCCAGCAAAA
GGCCAGGAACCGTAAAAAGGCCGCGTTGCTGGCGTTTTTCCATAGGCTCCGCCCCCCTGACGAGCATCAC
AAAAATCGACGCTCAAGTCAGAGGTGGCGAAACCCGACAGGACTATAAAGATACCAGGCGTTTCCCCCTG
GAAGCTCCCTCGTGCGCTCTCCTGTTCCGACCCTGCCGCTTACCGGATACCTGTCCGCCTTTCTCCCTTC
GGGAAGCGTGGCGCTTTCTCATAGCTCACGCTGTAGGTATCTCAGTTCGGTGTAGGTCGTTCGCTCCAAG
CTGGGCTGTGTGCACGAACCCCCCGTTCAGCCCGACCGCTGCGCCTTATCCGGTAACTATCGTCTTGAGT
CCAACCCGGTAAGACACGACTTATCGCCACTGGCAGCAGCCACTGGTAACAGGATTAGCAGAGCGAGGTA
TGTAGGCGGTGCTACAGAGTTCTTGAAGTGGTGGCCTAACTACGGCTACACTAGAAGAACAGTATTTGGT
ATCTGCGCTCTGCTGAAGCCAGTTACCTTCGGAAAAAGAGTTGGTAGCTCTTGATCCGGCAAACAAACCA
CCGCTGGTAGCGGTGGTTTTTTTGTTTGCAAGCAGCAGATTACGCGCAGAAAAAAAGGATCTCAAGAAGA
TCCTTTGATCTTTTCTACGGGGTCTGACGCTCAGTGGAACGAAAACTCACGTTAAGGGATTTTGGTCATG
AGATTATCAAAAAGGATCTTCACCTAGATCCTTTTAAATTAAAAATGAAGTTTTAAATCAATCTAAAGTA
TATATGAGTAAACTTGGTCTGACAGTTACCAATGCTTAATCAGTGAGGCACCTATCTCAGCGATCTGTCT
ATTTCGTTCATCCATAGTTGCCTGACTCCCCGTCGTGTAGATAACTACGATACGGGAGGGCTTACCATCT
GGCCCCAGTGCTGCAATGATACCGCGAGACCCACGCTCACCGGCTCCAGATTTATCAGCAATAAACCAGC
CAGCCGGAAGGGCCGAGCGCAGAAGTGGTCCTGCAACTTTATCCGCCTCCATCCAGTCTATTAATTGTTG
CCGGGAAGCTAGAGTAAGTAGTTCGCCAGTTAATAGTTTGCGCAACGTTGTTGCCATTGCTACAGGCATC
GTGGTGTCACGCTCGTCGTTTGGTATGGCTTCATTCAGCTCCGGTTCCCAACGATCAAGGCGAGTTACAT
GATCCCCCATGTTGTGCAAAAAAGCGGTTAGCTCCTTCGGTCCTCCGATCGTTGTCAGAAGTAAGTTGGC
CGCAGTGTTATCACTCATGGTTATGGCAGCACTGCATAATTCTCTTACTGTCATGCCATCCGTAAGATGC
TTTTCTGTGACTGGTGAGTACTCAACCAAGTCATTCTGAGAATAGTGTATGCGGCGACCGAGTTGCTCTT
GCCCGGCGTCAATACGGGATAATACCGCGCCACATAGCAGAACTTTAAAAGTGCTCATCATTGGAAAACG
TTCTTCGGGGCGAAAACTCTCAAGGATCTTACCGCTGTTGAGATCCAGTTCGATGTAACCCACTCGTGCA
CCCAACTGATCTTCAGCATCTTTTACTTTCACCAGCGTTTCTGGGTGAGCAAAAACAGGAAGGCAAAATG
CCGCAAAAAAGGGAATAAGGGCGACACGGAAATGTTGAATACTCATACTCTTCCTTTTTCAATATTATTG
AAGCATTTATCAGGGTTATTGTCTCATGAGCGGATACATATTTGAATGTATTTAGAAAAATAAACAAATA
GGGGTTCCGCGCACATTTCCCCGAAAAGTGCCACCTAAATTGTAAGCGTTAATATTTTGTTAAAATTCGC
GTTAAATTTTTGTTAAATCAGCTCATTTTTTAACCAATAGGCCGAAATCGGCAAAATCCCTTATAAATCA
AAAGAATAGACCGAGATAGGGTTGAGTGTTGTTCCGGTTTGGAACAAGAGTCCACTATTAAAGAACGTGG
ACTCCAACGTCAAAGG
[49 nt withheld, positions 4427-4475]
T
[91 nt withheld, positions 4477-4567]
G
[124 nt withheld, positions 4569-4692]
CCCATTCGCCATTCAGGCTGCGCAACTGTTGGGAAGGGCGATCGGTGCGGGCCTCTTCGCTATTACGCCA
GTCGACC
