>Addgene plasmid #210515 | pCMV-NLS-FRB-VP16 | depositor partial sequence | sequence record 410249 | NLS-FRB-VP16
ATGCCTAAAAAGAAGCGTAAAGTCGGAGGATCCATGGCTTCTCGAATCCTCTGGCATGAGATGTGGCATG
AAGGCCTGGAAGAGGCATCTCGTTTGTACTTTGGGGAAAGGAACGTGAAAGGCATGTTTGAGGTGCTGGA
GCCCTTGCATGCTATGATGGAACGGGGCCCCCAGACTCTGAAGGAAACATCCTTTAATCAGGCCTATGGT
CGAGATTTAATGGAGGCCCAAGAGTGGTGCAGGAAGTACATGAAATCAGGGAATGTCAAGGACCTCCTCC
AAGCCTGGGACCTCTATTATCATGTGTTCCGACGAATCTCAAAGACTAGTGCGTACAGCCGCGCGCGTAC
GAAAAACAATTACGGGTCTACCATCGAGGGCCTGCTCGATCTCCCGGACGACGACGCCCCCGAAGAGGCG
GGGCTGGCGGCTCCGCGCCTGTCCTTTCTCCCCGCGGGACACACGCGCAGACTATCGACGGCCCCCCCGA
CCGATGTCAGCCTGGGGGACGAGCTCCACTTAGACGGCGAGGACGTGGCGATGGCGCATGCCGACGCGCT
AGACGATTTCGATCTGGACATGTTGGGGGACGGGGATTCCCCGGGTCCGGGATTTACCCCCCACGACTCC
GCCCCCTACGGCGCTCTGGATATGGCCGACTTCGAGTTTGAGCAGATGTTTACCGATGCCCTTGGAATTG
ACGAGTACGGTGGGTAG
